>Addgene plasmid #63401 | pFusX3-56 | depositor partial sequence | sequence record 105320 | pFusX3_TCT
AGTCTTAAGCGTCTCCATGGCCTGACCCCGGACCAAGTGGTGGCTATCGCCAGCAACGGTGGCGGCAAGC
AAGCGCTCGAAACGGTGCAGCGGCTGTTGCCGGTGCTGTGCCAGGACCATGGCCTCACACCCGATCAGGT
CGTGGCTATCGCCAGCCACGATGGCGGCAAGCAAGCGCTCGAAACGGTGCAGCGGCTGTTGCCGGTGCTG
TGCCAGGACCATGGCCTGACCCCGGACCAAGTGGTGGCTATCGCCAGCAACGGTGGCGGCAAGCAAGCGC
TCGAAACGGTGCAGCGGCTGTTGCCGGTGCTGTGCCAGGACCATGGCCTGCGAGACGTC
