>Addgene plasmid #63401 | pFusX3-56 | depositor partial sequence | sequence record 105321 | FusX3
CGTCTCCATGGCCTGACCCCGGACCAAGTGGTGGCTATCGAGACCGGCGCCGCTACGGGCGCGTCCCATT
CGCCATTCAGGCTGCGCAACTGTTGGGAAGGGCGATCGGTGCGGGCTCTTCGCTATTACGCCAGCTGGCG
AAAGGGGGATGTGCTGCAAGGCGATTAAGTTGGGAACGCCAGGGTTTTCCCAGTCACGACGTTGTAAAAC
GACGGCCAGTGAGCGCGCGTAATCGACTCACTATAGGGCGAATTGGGTACCGGGCCCCCCCTCGAGGTCC
TCCAGCTTTTGTTCCCTTTAGTGAGGGTTAATTGCGCGCTTGGCGTAATCATGGTCATAGCTGTTTCCTG
TGTGAAATTGTTATCCGCTCACAATTCCACACAACATACGAGCCGGAAGCATAAAGTGTAAAGCCTGGGG
TGCCTAATGAGTGAGCTAACTCACATTAATTGCGTTGCGCTCACTGCCCGCTTTCCACCGGTGGTCTCTG
GCGGCAAGCAAGCGCTCGAAACGGTGCAGCGGCTGTTGCCGGTGCTGTGCCAGGACCATGGCCTGCGAGA
CGTCTAGACCAGCCAGGACAGAAATGCCTCGACTTCGCTGCTACCCAAGGTTGCCGGGTGACGCACACCG
TGGAAACGGATGAAGGCACGAACCCAGTGGACATAAGCCTGTTCGGTTCGTAAGCTGTAATGCAAGTAGC
GTATGCGCTCACGCAACTGGTCCAGAACCTTGACCGAACGCAGCGGTGGTAACGGCGCAGTGGCGGTTTT
CATGGCTTGTTATGACTGTTTTTTTGGGGTACAGTCTATGCCTCGGGCATCCAAGCAGCAAGCGCGTTAC
GCCGTGGGTCGATGTTTGATGTTATGGAGCAGCAACGATGTTACGCAGCAGGGCAGTCGCCCTAAAACAA
AGTTAAACATTATGAGGGAAGCGGTGATCGCCGAAGTATCGACTCAACTATCAGAGGTAGTTGGCGTCAT
CGAGCGCCATCTCGAACCGACGTTGCTGGCCGTACATTTGTACGGCTCCGCAGTGGATGGCGGCCTGAAG
CCACACAGTGATATTGATTTGCTGGTTACGGTGACCGTAAGGCTTGATGAAACAACGCGGCGAGCTTTGA
TCAACGACCTTTTGGAAACTTCGGCTTCCCCTGGAGAGAGCGAGATTCTCCGCGCTGTAGAAGTCACCAT
TGTTGTGCACGACGACATCATTCCGTGGCGTTATCCAGCTAAGCGCGAACTGCAATTTGGAGAATGGCAG
CGCAATGACATTCTTGCAGGTATCTTCGAGCCAGCCACGATCGACATTGATCTGGCTATCTTGCTGACAA
AAGCAAGAGAACATAGCGTTGCCTTGGTAGGTCCAGCGGCGGAGGAACTCTTTGATCCGGTTCCTGAACA
GGATCTATTTGAGGCGCTAAATGAAACCTTAACGCTATGGAACTCGCCGCCCGACTGGGCTGGCGATGAG
CGAAATGTAGTGCTTACGTTGTCCCGCATTTGGTACAGCGCAGTAACCGGCAAAATCGCGCCGAAGGATG
TCGCTGCCGACTGGGCAATGGAGCGCCTGCCGGCCCAGTATCAGCCCGTCATACTTGAAGCTAGACAGGC
TTATCTTGGACAAGAAGAAGATCGCTTGGCCTCGCGCGCAGATCAGTTGGAAGAATTTGTCCACTACGTG
AAAGGCGAGATCACCAAGGTAGTCGGCAAATAACCCTCGAGCCACCCATGACCAAAATCCCTTAACGTGA
GTTACGCGTCGTTCCACTGAGCGTCAGACCCCGTAGAAAAGATCAAAGGATCTTCTTGAGATCCTTTTTT
TCTGCGCGTAATCTGCTGCTTGCAAACAAAAAAACCACCGCTACCAGCGGTGGTTTGTTTGCCGGATCAA
GAGCTACCAACTCTTTTTCCGAAGGTAACTGGCTTCAGCAGAGCGCAGATACCAAATACTGTCCTTCTAG
TGTAGCCGTAGTTAGGCCACCACTTCAAGAACTCTGTAGCACCGCCTACATACCTCGCTCTGCTAATCCT
GTTACCAGTGGCTGCTGCCAGTGGCGATAAGTCGTGTCTTACCGGGTTGGACTCAAGACGATAGTTACCG
GATAAGGCGCAGCGGTCGGGCTGAACGGGGGGTTCGTGCACACAGCCCAGCTTGGAGCGAACGACCTACA
CCGAACTGAGATACCTACAGCGTGAGCATTGAGAAAGCGCCACGCTTCCCGAAGGGAGAAAGGCGGACAG
GTATCCGGTAAGCGGCAGGGTCGGAACAGGAGAGCGCACGAGGGAGCTTCCAGGGGGAAACGCCTGGTAT
CTTTATAGTCCTGTCGGGTTTCGCCACCTCTGACTTGAGCGTCGATTTTTGTGATGCTCGTCAGGGGGGC
GGAGCCTATGGAAAAACGCCAGCAACGCGGCCTTTTTACGGTTCCTGGCCTTTTGCTGGCCTTTTGCTCA
CATGTTCTTTCCTGCGTTATCCCCTGATTCTGTGGATAACCGTATTACCGCCTTTGAGTGAGCTGATACC
GCTCGCCGCAGCCGAACGACCGAGCGCAGCGAGTCAGTGAGCGAGGAAGCGGAAGAGCGCCCAATACGCA
AACCGCCTCTCCCCGCGCGTTGGCCGATTCATTAATGCAGCTGGCACGACAGGTTTCCCGACTGGAAAGC
GGGCAGTGAGCGCAACGCAATTAATACGCGTACCGCTAGCCAGGAAGAGTTTGTAGAAACGCAAAAAGGC
CATCCGTCAGGATGGCCTTCTGCTTAGTTTGATGCCTGGCAGTTTATGGCGGGCGTCCTGCCCGCCACCC
TCCGGGCCGTTGCTTCACAACGTTCAAATCCGCTCCCGGCGGATTTGTCCTACTCAGGAGAGCGTTCACC
GACAAACAACAGATAAAACGAAAGGCCCAGTCTTCCGACTGAGCCTTTCGTTTTATTTGATGCCTGGCAG
TTCCCTACTCTCGCGTTAACGCTAGCATGGATGTTTTCCCAGTCACGACGTTGTAAAACGACGGCCAGTC
TTAAG
