>Addgene plasmid #63401 | pFusX3-56 | addgene partial sequence | sequence record 115031 | pCR8_R1 5'-cgaaccgaacaggcttatgt-3'
TGCGTCACCCGGCAACCTTGGGTAGCAGCGAAGTCGAGGCATTTCTGTCCTGGCTGGTCTAGACGTCTCG
CAGGCCATGGTCCTGGCACAGCACCGGCAACAGCCGCTGCACCGTTTCGAGCGCTTGCTTGCCGCCACCG
TTGCTGGCGATAGCCACCACTTGGTCCGGGGTCAGGCCATGGTCCTGGCACAGCACCGGCAACAGCCGCT
GCACCGTTTCGAGCGCTTGCTTGCCGCCATCGTGGCTGGCGATAGCCACGACCTGATCGGGTGTGAGGCC
ATGGTCCTGGCACAGCACCGGCAACAGCCGCTGCACCGTTTCGAGCGCTTGCTTGCCGCCACCGTTGCTG
GCGATAGCCACCACTTGGTCCGGGGTCAGGCCATGGAGACGCTTAAGACTGGCCGTCGTTTTACAACGTC
GTGACTGGGAAAACATCCATGCTAGCGTTAACGCGAGAGTAGGGAACTGCCAGGCATCAAATAAAACGAA
AGGCTCAGTCGGAAGACTGGGCCTTTCGTTTTATCTGTTGTTTGTCGGTGAACGCTCTCCTGAGTAGGAC
AAATCCGCCGGGAGCGGATTTGAACGTTGTGAAGCAACGGCCCGGAGGGTGGCGGGCAGGACGCCCGCCA
TAAACTGCCAGGCATCAAACTAAGCAGAAGGCCATCCTGACGGATGGCCTTTTTGCGTTTCTACAAA
