[The description below was written by a language model from this plasmid's Addgene catalogue record.]
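Description:
pFusX3-56 is a bacterial library plasmid from the FusX TALE assembly system, a kit designed for rapid one-step construction of custom TAL effector arrays. It is built on the FusX3 backbone (about 3 kb without insert), is maintained at high copy number in standard E. coli cloning strains and is selected with spectinomycin. The record does not name the origin of replication, and no feature table is provided, so further backbone elements cannot be described. The listed sequencing primers carry pCR8 names, which hints at a pCR8-type vector, but the record does not state this.

The insert is a synthetic, pre-assembled trimer of TALE repeats carrying the repeat-variable diresidues NG, HD and NG, also designated X3_TCT. Under the standard TALE code, NG recognises thymine and HD recognises cytosine, so this module specifies the triplet TCT. According to the record, it encodes RVD positions 7 to 9 of the final array. The trimer was cloned through BsaI sites that were destroyed in the process, consistent with Golden Gate-style construction using type IIS enzymes.

In use, this plasmid is one member of a set of trimer plasmids for its position. The user picks the one matching bases 7 to 9 of the target sequence and combines it with the corresponding modules for the other positions to assemble a full repeat array, typically for a TALEN used in genome editing. The plasmid itself is a donor of coding parts; the record lists no promoter, nuclease domain or expression elements.
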