Addgene plasmid #63401: pFusX3-56
Purpose: Encodes RVD positions 7-9 in TALEN assembly
Depositing lab: Stephen Ekker. Depositing organization: Mayo Foundation for Medical Education and Research. Publication: FusX: A rapid one-step TALE assembly system for genome science. Ma AC, McNulty MS, Tanya PL, Jarryd CM, Martinez-Galvez G, Argue DP, Lee HB, Urban MD, Bullard CE, Blackburn PR, Man TK, Clark KJ, Ekker SC. Hum Gene Ther. 2016 Jun;27(6):451-63. doi: 10.1089/hum.2015.172 PubMed 26854857.
Backbone
  Vector backbone: FusX3
  Backbone size w/o insert (bp): 3015
  Vector type: TALEN
Growth in bacteria
  Bacterial resistance: Spectinomycin, 50 μg/mL
  Growth temperature: 37°C
  Growth strain: DH5alpha
  Copy number: High Copy
Gene/Insert
  Gene/Insert name: NG HD NG (alt name: X3_TCT)
  Species: Synthetic
  Mutation: none
  Cloning method: Restriction Enzyme; 5′ cloning site BsaI (destroyed during cloning); 3′ cloning site BsaI (destroyed during cloning)
  Sequencing primers: 5′ pCR8_F1; 3′ pCR8_R1
Terms and licenses: Academic/Nonprofit Terms; Industry Terms: Not Available to Industry
How to cite: pFusX3-56 was a gift from Stephen Ekker (Addgene plasmid # 63401 ; http://n2t.net/addgene:63401 ; RRID:Addgene_63401)
